Addgene plasmid #229499: pLEX Myc-HA
Purpose: For lentiviral expression of Myc coding sequence with an HA tag.
Depositing lab: Davide Ruggero. Depositing organization: University of California, San Francisco (UCSF). Publication: Functional screen identifies RBM42 as a mediator of oncogenic mRNA translation specificity. Kovalski JR, Sarioglu G, Subramanyam V, Hernandez G, Rademaker G, Oses-Prieto JA, Slota M, Mohan N, Yiakis K, Liu I, Wen KW, Kim GE, Miglani S, Burlingame AL, Goodarzi H, Perera RM, Ruggero D. Nat Cell Biol. 2025 Feb 4. doi: 10.1038/s41556-024-01604-7. PubMed 39905246.
Backbone
  Vector backbone: pLEX
  Backbone manufacturer: Takara
  Total vector size (bp): 11979
  Vector type: Mammalian Expression, Lentiviral
  Selectable markers: Hygromycin
Growth in bacteria
  Bacterial resistance: Ampicillin, 100 μg/mL
  Growth temperature: 37°C
  Growth strain: NEB Stable
  Copy number: High Copy
Gene/Insert
  Gene/Insert name: MYC
  Species: H. sapiens (human)
  Insert size (bp): 1344
  Promoter: CMV
  Tag / fusion protein: HA (C terminal on insert)
  Cloning method: Ligation Independent Cloning
  Sequencing primers: 5′ CGCAAATGGGCGGTAGGCGTG
Resource information
  A portion of this plasmid was derived from a plasmid made by: cDNA sequences were obtained from Horizon Discovery Biosciences Ltd. (MHS6278-202755482 )
Terms and licenses: Academic/Nonprofit Terms; Industry Terms: Not Available to Industry
How to cite: pLEX Myc-HA was a gift from Davide Ruggero (Addgene plasmid # 229499 ; http://n2t.net/addgene:229499 ; RRID:Addgene_229499)
