[The description below was written by a language model from this plasmid's Addgene catalogue record and pLannotate feature annotations shown in this document.]
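Description:
pLEX Myc-HA is an HIV-1-based lentiviral expression plasmid built on the pLEX backbone for delivering human MYC, tagged at its C terminus with an HA epitope, into mammalian cells. In bacteria it is maintained through a high-copy ColE1/pUC-type origin and selected with ampicillin via the β-lactamase gene; an f1 origin is also present. The catalogue lists a total size of about 12.0 kb, whereas the sequenced record underlying the feature table is roughly 12.4 kb, a modest discrepancy the record does not explain.

The viral genome portion is bounded by a truncated 5' LTR and a self-inactivating ΔU3 3' LTR. It carries the Ψ packaging signal with an adjoining gag fragment, the Rev response element for Rev-dependent nuclear export of the genomic RNA, and the cPPT/CTS element, which aids nuclear import of the reverse-transcribed genome. Within this region the CMV enhancer and promoter drive the MYC coding sequence, followed directly by a short HA-tag sequence, then an EMCV IRES and a hygromycin phosphotransferase gene. MYC-HA and the resistance marker are therefore translated from a single bicistronic transcript, linking hygromycin survival to transgene expression. A WPRE downstream enhances transcript stability and expression.

The annotation also detects an EM7-driven bleomycin/Zeocin resistance gene between the cPPT and the CMV enhancer, and, outside the LTRs, a second hygromycin resistance cassette under the SV40 promoter. Only hygromycin is listed as the mammalian selectable marker. The stated purpose is lentiviral expression of HA-tagged MYC, allowing stable transduction and detection of the protein through its epitope tag.
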