Features (pLannotate 1.2.2; 33 found; start..end, strand, type, name):
    191..520     -  CDS            nef (fragment): NEF_HV1BR - Experimental evidence at protein level: Swiss-Prot protein existence level 1. Extracellular Nef protein targets CD4(+) T-lymphocytes for apoptosis by interacting with CXCR4 surface receptors (PubMed:14990729). From Human immunodeficiency virus type 1 group M subtype B (isolate BRU/LAI) (HIV-1).
    687..821     -  polyA_signal   SV40 poly(A) signal: SV40 polyadenylation signal
    869..973     +  promoter       AmpR promoter: bla
    974..1834    +  CDS            AmpR: β-lactamase; bla; confers resistance to ampicillin, carbenicillin, and related antibiotics
   2005..2593    +  rep_origin     ori: high-copy-number ColE1/pMB1/pBR322/pUC origin of replication
   2776..2868    +  CDS            lacI (fragment): lac repressor; lacI; The lac repressor binds to the lac operator to inhibit transcription in E. coli. This inhibition can be relieved by adding lactose or isopropyl-β-D-thiogalactopyranoside (IPTG).
   2881..2902    +  protein_bind   CAP binding site: CAP binding activates transcription in the presence of cAMP. E. coli catabolite activator protein
   2917..2947    +  promoter       lac promoter: promoter for the E. coli lac operon
   2951..2973    +  protein_bind   lac operator (fragment): The lac repressor binds to the lac operator to inhibit transcription in E. coli. This inhibition can be relieved by adding lactose or isopropyl-β-D-thiogalactopyranoside (IPTG). lac repressor encoded by lacI
   3044..3165    -  polyA_signal   SV40 poly(A) signal: SV40 polyadenylation signal
   3160..3285    -  CDS            ble (fragment): BLE_KLEPN - Experimental evidence at protein level: Swiss-Prot protein existence level 1. Binding protein with a strong affinity to the bleomycin family of antibiotics. Binds to CL990; an antimitotic-antibiotic compound. From Klebsiella pneumoniae.
   3295..4320    -  CDS            HygR: aminoglycoside phosphotransferase from E. coli; aph(4)-Ia; confers resistance to hygromycin
   4369..4698    -  promoter       SV40 promoter: SV40 enhancer and early promoter
   4712..5140    -  rep_origin     f1 ori (sequence partly withheld): f1 bacteriophage origin of replication; arrow indicates direction of (+) strand synthesis
   5161..5182    -  promoter       SV40 promoter (fragment): SV40 enhancer and early promoter
   5186..5410    -  polyA_signal   bGH poly(A) signal: bovine growth hormone polyadenylation signal
   5517..5750    -  LTR            3' LTR (ΔU3): self-inactivating 3' long terminal repeat (LTR) from HIV-1
   5752..5940    -  CDS            nef (fragment): NEF_HV1Z2 - Experimental evidence at protein level: Swiss-Prot protein existence level 1. Extracellular Nef protein targets CD4(+) T-lymphocytes for apoptosis by interacting with CXCR4 surface receptors. From Human immunodeficiency virus type 1 group M subtype D (isolate Z2/CDC-Z34) (HIV-1).
   5957..6545    -  misc_feature   WPRE: woodchuck hepatitis virus posttranscriptional regulatory element
   6555..7577    -  CDS            hph: KHYB_ECOLX - Experimental evidence at protein level: Swiss-Prot protein existence level 1. The aminoglycoside phosphotransferases achieve inactivation of their antibiotic substrates by phosphorylation. Only phosphorylates hygromycin and closely related compounds such as demethyl analogs and destomycin. From Escherichia coli.
   7580..8152    -  misc_feature   IRES: internal ribosome entry site (IRES) of the encephalomyocarditis virus (EMCV)
   8196..8221    -  CDS            3xHA (fragment): three tandem HA epitope tags
   8222..9538    -  CDS            MYC: MYC_HUMAN - Also known as BHLHE39. Experimental evidence at protein level: Swiss-Prot protein existence level 1. Transcription factor that binds DNA in a non-specific manner, yet also specifically recognizes the core sequence 5'-CAC[GA]TG-3'. Activates the transcription of growth-related genes. Binds to the VEGFA promoter, promoting VEGFA production and subsequent sprouting angiogenesis (PubMed:24940000). Regulator of somatic reprogramming, controls self-renewal of embryonic stem cells. Functions with TAF6L to activate target gene expression through RNA polymerase II pause release (By similari
   9624..9827    -  promoter       CMV promoter: human cytomegalovirus (CMV) immediate early promoter
   9828..10131   -  enhancer       CMV enhancer: human cytomegalovirus immediate early enhancer
  10236..10283   +  promoter       EM7 promoter: synthetic bacterial promoter&nbsp
  10303..10677   +  CDS            BleoR: antibiotic-binding protein; Sh ble from Streptoalloteichus hindustanus; confers resistance to bleomycin, phleomycin, and Zeocin™
  10742..10859   -  misc_feature   cPPT/CTS: central polypurine tract and central termination sequence of HIV-1
  10909..11009   -  CDS            Rev (fragment): human immunodeficiency virus 1 (HIV-1) Rev protein; rev; enhances nuclear export of unspliced and incompletely spliced viral mRNAs
  11386..11619   -  misc_feature   RRE: The Rev response element (RRE) of HIV-1 allows for Rev-dependent mRNA export from the nucleus to the cytoplasm.
  11794..12132   -  CDS            HIV-1 gag (fragment): gag protein from human immunodeficiency virus 1; gag
  12116..12241   -  misc_feature   HIV-1 Ψ: packaging signal of human immunodeficiency virus type 1
  12288..143     -  LTR            5' LTR (truncated) (across the origin): truncated 5' long terminal repeat (LTR) from HIV-1
>Addgene plasmid #229499 | pLEX Myc-HA | addgene full sequence | sequence record 456887 | Addgene NGS Result
AAGCAGTGGGTTCCCTAGTTAGCCAGAGAGCTCCCAGGCTCAGATCTGGTCTAACCAGAGAGACCCAGTA
CAGGCAAAAAGCAGCTGCTTATATGCAGGATCTGAGGGCTCGCCACTCCCCAGTCCCGCCCAGGCCACGC
CTCCCTGGAAAGTCCCCAGCGGAAAGTCCCTTGTAGCAAGCTCGATATCAGCAGTTCTTGAAGTACTCCG
GATGCAGCTCTCGGGCCACGTGATGAAATGCTAGGCGGCTGTCAAACCTCCACTCTAACACTTCTCTCTC
CGGGTCATCCATCCCATGCAGGCTCACAGGGTGTAACAAGCTGGTGTTCTCTCCTTTATTGGCCTCTTCT
ACCTTATCTGGCTCAACTGGTACTAGCTTGTAGCACCATCCAAAGGTCAGTGGATATCTGACCCCTGGCC
CTGGTGTGTAGTTCTGCTAATCAGGGAAGTAGCCTTGTGTGTGGTAGATCCACAGATCAAGGATATCTTG
TCTTCTTTGGGAGTGAATTAGCCCTTCCAACTACTAAGTTTGTAGTACATATTTAACAAATACAATTTCT
TTAAAATGAAAATAATTCAGAGGAATCACAGGTTTAGAGTAAATGAAACCACAGGTAATTGGCAGTGGTA
ATAGGGTATGGGGTGGGAAGTTTGGGATGATTTTGGTTAGCTTGAGTTATCCAGTTGATCCAGACATGAT
AAGATACATTGATGAGTTTGGACAAACCACAACTAGAATGCAGTGAAAAAAATGCTTTATTTGTGAAATT
TGTGATGCTATTGCTTTATTTGTAACCATTATAAGCTGCAATAAACAAGTTGATCTCCCGATCCGTCGAC
GTCAGGTGGCACTTTTCGGGGAAATGTGCGCGGAACCCCTATTTGTTTATTTTTCTAAATACATTCAAAT
ATGTATCCGCTCATGAGACAATAACCCTGATAAATGCTTCAATAATATTGAAAAAGGAAGAGTATGAGTA
TTCAACATTTCCGTGTCGCCCTTATTCCCTTTTTTGCGGCATTTTGCCTTCCTGTTTTTGCTCACCCAGA
AACGCTGGTGAAAGTAAAAGATGCTGAAGATCAGTTGGGTGCACGAGTGGGTTACATCGAACTGGATCTC
AACAGCGGTAAGATCCTTGAGAGTTTTCGCCCCGAAGAACGTTTTCCAATGATGAGCACTTTTAAAGTTC
TGCTATGTGGCGCGGTATTATCCCGTATTGACGCCGGGCAAGAGCAACTCGGTCGCCGCATACACTATTC
TCAGAATGACTTGGTTGAGTACTCACCAGTCACAGAAAAGCATCTTACGGATGGCATGACAGTAAGAGAA
TTATGCAGTGCTGCCATAACCATGAGTGATAACACTGCGGCCAACTTACTTCTGACAACGATCGGAGGAC
CGAAGGAGCTAACCGCTTTTTTGCACAACATGGGGGATCATGTAACTCGCCTTGATCGTTGGGAACCGGA
GCTGAATGAAGCCATACCAAACGACGAGCGTGACACCACGATGCCTGTAGCAATGGCAACAACGTTGCGC
AAACTATTAACTGGCGAACTACTTACTCTAGCTTCCCGGCAACAATTAATAGACTGGATGGAGGCGGATA
AAGTTGCAGGACCACTTCTGCGCTCGGCCCTTCCGGCTGGCTGGTTTATTGCTGATAAATCTGGAGCCGG
TGAGCGTGGGTCTCGCGGTATCATTGCAGCACTGGGGCCAGATGGTAAGCCCTCCCGTATCGTAGTTATC
TACACGACGGGGAGTCAGGCAACTATGGATGAACGAAATAGACAGATCGCTGAGATAGGTGCCTCACTGA
TTAAGCATTGGTAACTGTCAGACCAAGTTTACTCATATATACTTTAGATTGATTTAAAACTTCATTTTTA
ATTTAAAAGGATCTAGGTGAAGATCCTTTTTGATAATCTCATGACCAAAATCCCTTAACGTGAGTTTTCG
TTCCACTGAGCGTCAGACCCCGTAGAAAAGATCAAAGGATCTTCTTGAGATCCTTTTTTTCTGCGCGTAA
TCTGCTGCTTGCAAACAAAAAAACCACCGCTACCAGCGGTGGTTTGTTTGCCGGATCAAGAGCTACCAAC
TCTTTTTCCGAAGGTAACTGGCTTCAGCAGAGCGCAGATACCAAATACTGTTCTTCTAGTGTAGCCGTAG
TTAGGCCACCACTTCAAGAACTCTGTAGCACCGCCTACATACCTCGCTCTGCTAATCCTGTTACCAGTGG
CTGCTGCCAGTGGCGATAAGTCGTGTCTTACCGGGTTGGACTCAAGACGATAGTTACCGGATAAGGCGCA
GCGGTCGGGCTGAACGGGGGGTTCGTGCACACAGCCCAGCTTGGAGCGAACGACCTACACCGAACTGAGA
TACCTACAGCGTGAGCTATGAGAAAGCGCCACGCTTCCCGAAGGGAGAAAGGCGGACAGGTATCCGGTAA
GCGGCAGGGTCGGAACAGGAGAGCGCACGAGGGAGCTTCCAGGGGGAAACGCCTGGTATCTTTATAGTCC
TGTCGGGTTTCGCCACCTCTGACTTGAGCGTCGATTTTTGTGATGCTCGTCAGGGGGGCGGAGCCTATGG
AAAAACGCCAGCAACGCGGCCTTTTTACGGTTCCTGGCCTTTTGCTGGCCTTTTGCTCACATGTTCTTTC
CTGCGTTATCCCCTGATTCTGTGGATAACCGTATTACCGCCTTTGAGTGAGCTGATACCGCTCGCCGCAG
CCGAACGACCGAGCGCAGCGAGTCAGTGAGCGAGGAAGCGGAAGAGCGCCCAATACGCAAACCGCCTCTC
CCCGCGCGTTGGCCGATTCATTAATGCAGCTGGCACGACAGGTTTCCCGACTGGAAAGCGGGCAGTGAGC
GCAACGCAATTAATGTGAGTTAGCTCACTCATTAGGCACCCCAGGCTTTACACTTTATGCTTCCGGCTCG
TATGTTGTGTGGAATTGTGAGCGGATAACAATTTCACACAGGAAACAGCTATGACCATGATTACGCCAAG
CTCTAGCTAGAGGTCGACGGTATACAGACATGATAAGATACATTGATGAGTTTGGACAAACCACAACTAG
AATGCAGTGAAAAAAATGCTTTATTTGTGAAATTTGTGATGCTATTGCTTTATTTGTAACCATTATAAGC
TGCAATAAACAAGTTGGGGTGGGCGAAGAACTCCAGCATGAGATCCCCGCGCTGGAGGATCATCCAGCCG
GCGTCCCGGAAAACGATTCCGAAGCCCAACCTTTCATAGAAGGCGGCGGTGGAATCGAAATCTCGTAGCA
CGTGCTATTCCTTTGCCCTCGGACGAGTGCTGGGGCGTCGGTTTCCACTATCGGCGAGTACTTCTACACA
GCCATCGGTCCAGACGGCCGCGCTTCTGCGGGCGATTTGTGTACGCCCGACAGTCCCGGCTCCGGATCGG
ACGATTGCGTCGCATCGACCCTGCGCCCAAGCTGCATCATCGAAATTGCCGTCAACCAAGCTCTGATAGA
GTTGGTCAAGACCAATGCGGAGCATATACGCCCGGAGCCGCGGCGATCCTGCAAGCTCCGGATGCCTCCG
CTCGAAGTAGCGCGTCTGCTGCTCCATACAAGCCAACCACGGCCTCCAGAAGAAGATGTTGGCGACCTCG
TATTGGGAATCCCCGAACATCGCCTCGCTCCAGTCAATGACCGCTGTTATGCGGCCATTGTCCGTCAGGA
CATTGTTGGAGCCGAAATCCGCGTGCACGAGGTGCCGGACTTCGGGGCAGTCCTCGGCCCAAAGCATCAG
CTCATCGAGAGCCTGCGCGACGGACGCACTGACGGTGTCGTCCATCACAGTTTGCCAGTGATACACATGG
GGATCAGCAATCGCGCATATGAAATCACGCCATGTAGTGTATTGACCGATTCCTTGCGGTCCGAATGGGC
CGAACCCGCTCGTCTGGCTAAGATCGGCCGCAGCGATCGCATCCATGGCCTCCGCGACCGGCTGCAGAAC
AGCGGGCAGTTCGGTTTCAGGCAGGTCTTGCAACGTGACACCCTGTGCACGGCGGGAGATGCAATAGGTC
AGGCTCTCGCTGAATTCCCCAATGTCAAGCACTTCCGGAATCGGGAGCGCGGCCGATGCAAAGTGCCGAT
AAACATAACGATCTTTGTAGAAACCATCGGCGCAGCTATTTACCCGCAGGACATATCCACGCCCTCCTAC
ATCGAAGCTGAAAGCACGAGATTCTTCGCCCTCCGAGAGCTGCATCAGGTCGGAGACGCTGTCGAACTTT
TCGATCAGAAACTTCTCGACAGACGTCGCGGTGAGTTCAGGCTTTTTCATCACGTGCTGATCAGATCCGA
AAATGGATATACAAGCTCCCGGGAGCTTTTTGCAAAAGCCTAGGCCTCCAAAAAAGCCTCCTCACTACTT
CTGGAATAGCTCAGAGGCAGAGGCGGCCTCGGCCTCTGCATAAATAAAAAAAATTAGTCAGCCATGGGGC
GGAGAATGGGCGGAACTGGGCGGAGTTAGGGGCGGGATGGGCGGAGTTAGGGGCGGGACTATGGTTGCTG
ACTAATTGAGATGCATGCTTTGCATACTTCTGCCTGCTGGGGAGCCTGGGGACTTTCCACACCTGGTTGC
TGACTAATTGAGATGCATGCTTTGCATACTTCTGCCTGCTGGGGAGCCTGGGGACTTTCCACACCCTAAC
TGACACACATTCCACAGAATTAATTCGCGTTAAATTTTTGTTAAATCAGCTCATTTTTTAACCAATAGGC
CGAAATCGGCAAAATCCCTTATAAATCAAAAGAATAGACCGAGATAGGGT
[37 nt withheld, positions 4811-4847]
AAAGAACGTGGACTCCAACGTCAAAGG
[49 nt withheld, positions 4875-4923]
T
[91 nt withheld, positions 4925-5015]
G
[124 nt withheld, positions 5017-5140]
GGGGATACCCCCTAGAGCCCCAGCTGGTTCTTTCCGCCTCAGAAGCCATAGAGCCCACCGCATCCCCAGC
ATGCCTGCTATTGTCTTCCCAATCCTCCCCCTTGCTGTCCTGCCCCACCCCACCCCCCAGAATAGAATGA
CACCTACTCAGACAATGCGATGCAATTTCCTCATTTTATTAGGAAAGGACAGTGGGAGTGGCACCTTCCA
GGGTCAAGGAAGGCACGGGGGAGGGGCAAACAACAGATGGCTGGCAACTAGAAGGCACAGTCGAGGCTGA
TCAGCGGGTTTAAACAATGTCAAGGCCTCTCACTCTCTGATATTCATTTCTTTGCAAGTTATAAATACTG
AATAATAAGATGACATGAACTACTACTGCTAGAGATTTTCCACACTGACTAAAAGGGTCTGAGGGATCTC
TAGTTACCAGAGTCACACAACAGACGGGCACACACTACTTGAAGCACTCAAGGCAAGCTTTATTGAGGCT
TAAGCAGTGGGTTCCCTAGTTAGCCAGAGAGCTCCCAGGCTCAGATCTGGTCTAACCAGAGAGACCCAGT
ACAAGCAAAAAGCAGATCTTGTCTTCGTTGGGAGTGAATTAGCCCTTCCAGTCCCCTCTTTTCTTTTAAA
AAGTGGCTAAGATCTACAGCTGCCTTGTAAGTCATTGGTCTTAAAGGTACCTGAGGTGTGACTGGAAAAC
CCACCTCCTCCTCCTCTTGTGCTTCTAGCCAGGCACAATCAGCATTGGTAGCTGCTGTATTGCTACTTGT
GATTGCTCCATGTTTTTCTAGGTCTCGACTGCAGAATTAATTCCAGGCGGGGAGGCGGCCCAAAGGGAGA
TCCGACTCGTCTGAGGGCGAAGGCGAAGACGCGGAAGAGGCCGCAGAGCCGGCAGCAGGCCGCGGGAAGG
AAGGTCCGCTGGATTGAGGGCCGAAGGGACGTAGCAGAAGGACGTCCCGCGCAGAATCCAGGTGGCAACA
CAGGCGAGCAGCCATGGAAAGGACGTCAGCTTCCCCGACAACACCACGGAATTGTCAGTGCCCAACAGCC
GAGCCCCTGTCCAGCAGCGGGCAAGGCAGGCGGCGATGAGTTCCGCCGTGGCAATAGGGAGGGGGAAAGC
GAAAGTCCCGGAAAGGAGCTGACAGGTGGTGGCAATGCCCCAACCAGTGGGGGTTGCGTCAGCAAACACA
GTGCACACCACGCCACGTTGCCTGACAACGGGCCACAACTCCTCATAAAGAGACAGCAACCAGGATTTAT
ACAAGGAGGAGAAAATGAAAGCCATACGGGAAGCAATAGCATGATACAAAGGCATTAAAGCAGCGTATCC
ACATAGCGTAAAAGGAGCAACATAGTTAAGAATACCAGTCAATCTTTCACAAATTTTGTAATCCAGAGGT
TGATTGTTAACTCATTCCTTGGCTCTGGGTCTTGTGGAGGGTCTCCTGTTTCCAGAGTCAGCCAGAACTT
CAACACATCCATCAGTCCAAACAGCAGCAGACCTTCTTGCAATTTGAGTTCTTCCAACAGTTCCAGCACC
AGACCTCACAATGGCATCACATCTTCCTTGTGCCCAAGCAGCATCATCAAAGTTTCCATCAACCAGAGAT
TGATACAGTTGGTCCAGGCCAATTCTGAGCATGTAGGCTCTCAGTCTGGGGGAACCAGCCAGTTCTGGGT
GTCTTCTTTCAAAATATCTTGTTTGTTGTTCCATGCAAGCCAGCCAAGGTCTCCAAAAAAAAATGTTGGC
AACCTCATATTGAGAATCTCCAAACATGGCTTCAGACCAGTCAATGACTGCAGTGATTCTGCCATTGTCT
GTCAGAACATTGTTGCTTCCAAAATCAGCATGGACCAGGTGTCTGACTTCAGGACAATCTTCTGCCCACA
GCATGAGTTCATCCAGTGCCTGAGCAACAGAAGCAGAAACTGTGTCATCCATCACAGTCTGCCAGTGATA
GACATGAGGATCAGCAATGGCACAAATGAAATCCCTCCAAGTGGTGTACTGACCAATGCCTTGGGGACCA
AAAGGACCAAATCCAGAGGTTTGGCTCAGATCAGCTGCTGCAATGGCATCCATTGCTTCAGCAACAGGTT
GCAGAACAGCTGGCAGCTCAGTTTCAGGGAGATCCTGGAGAGTGACTCCTTGTGCTCTTCTGCTGATGCA
GTAGGTGAGAGATTCAGAAAATTCTCCAATGTCCAGAACTTCTGGAATTGGCAGAGCAGCAGAGGCAAAG
TGTCTGTAAACATATCTGTCTTTGTAAAAACCATCAGCACAAGAATTGACCCTCAGAACATAACCTCTTC
CTCCAACATCAAAAGAAAAGGCTCTGCTTTCTTCACCTTCAGACAGCTGCATGAGATCAGAAACAGAATC
AAATTTTTCAATGAGAAACTTCTCAACAGAAGTTGCTGTCAGTTCAGGTTTCTTCATGGTATTATCGTGT
TTTTCAAAGGAAAACCACGTCCCCGTGGTTCGGGGGGCCTAGACGTTTTTTTAACCTCGACTAAACACAT
GTAAAGCATGTGCACCGAGGCCCCAGATCAGATCCCATACAATGGGGTACCTTCTGGGCATCCTTCAGCC
CCTTGTTGAATACGCTTGAGGAGAGCCATTTGACTCTTTCCACAACTATCCAACTCACAACGTGGCACTG
GGGTTGTGCCGCCTTTGCAGGTGTATCTTATACACGTGGCTTTTGGCCGCAGAGGCACCTGTCGCCAGGT
GGGGGGTTCCGCTGCCTGCAAAGGGTCGCTACAGACGTTGTTTGTCTTCAAGAAGCTTCCAGAGGAACTG
CTTCCTTCACGACATTCAACAGACCTTGCATTCCTTTGGCGAGAGGGGAAAGACCCCTAGGAATGCTCGT
CAAGAAGACAGGGCCAGGTTTCCGGGCCCTCACATTGCCAAAAGACGGCAATATGGTGGAAAATAACATA
TAGACAAACGCACACCGGCCTTATTCCAAGCGGCTTCGGCCAGTAACGTTAGGGGGGGGGGAGGGAGAGG
GGCGACCGGTGGCCAGACGCGTCGGGCCCTCTAGACTCGAGTTAAGCATAGTCAGGCACATCGTATGGGT
ACGCACAAGAGTTCCGTAGCTGTTCAAGTTTGTGTTTCAACTGTTCTCGTCGTTTCCGCAACAAGTCCTC
TTCAGAAATGAGCTTTTGCTCCTCTGCTTGGACGGACAGGATGTATGCTGTGGCTTTTTTAAGGATAACT
ACCTTGGGGGCCTTTTCATTGTTTTCCAACTCCGGGATCTGGTCACGCAGGGCAAAAAAGCTCCGTTTTA
GCTCGTTCCTCCTCTGGCGCTCCAAGACGTTGTGTGTTCGCCTCTTGACATTCTCCTCGGTGTCCGAGGA
CCTGGGGCTGGTGCATTTTCGGTTGTTGCTGATCTGTCTCAGGACTCTGACACTGTCCAACTTGACCCTC
TTGGCAGCAGGATAGTCCTTCCGAGTGGAGGGAGGCGCTGCGTAGTTGTGCTGATGTGTGGAGACGTGGC
ACCTCTTGAGGACCAGTGGGCTGTGAGGAGGTTTGCTGTGGCCTCCAGCAGAAGGTGATCCAGACTCTGA
CCTTTTGCCAGGAGCCTGCCTCTTTTCCACAGAAACAACATCGATTTCTTCCTCATCTTCTTGTTCCTCC
TCAGAGTCGCTGCTGGTGGTGGGCGGTGTCTCCTCATGGAGCACCAGGGGCTCGGGGCTGCCCTGCGGGG
AGGACTCCGTCGAGGAGAGCAGAGAATCCGAGGACGGAGAGAAGGCGCTGGAGTCTTGCGAGGCGCAGGA
CTTGGGCGAGCTGCTGTCGTTGAGAGGGTAGGGGAAGACCACCGAGGGGTCGATGCACTCTGAGGCGGCG
GCGCTCAGATCCTGCAGGTACAAGCTGGAGGTGGAGCAGACGCTGTGGCCGCGGGCGGGGTTCGGGCTGC
CGCTGTCTTTGCGCGCAGCCTGGTAGGAGGCCAGCTTCTCTGAGACGAGCTTGGCGGCGGCCGAGAAGCC
GCTCCACATACAGTCCTGGATGATGATGTTTTTGATGAAGGTCTCGTCGTCCGGGTCGCAGATGAAACTC
TGGTTCACCATGTCTCCTCCCAGCAGCTCGGTCACCATCTCCAGCTGGTCGGCCGTGGAGAAGCTCCCGC
CACCGCCGTCGTTGTCTCCCCGAAGGGAGAAGGGTGTGACCGCAACGTAGGAGGGCGAGCAGAGCCCGGA
GCGGCGGCTAGGGGACAGGGGCGGGGTGGGCAGCAGCTCGAATTTCTTCCAGATATCCTCGCTGGGCGCC
GGGGGCTGCAGCTCGCTCTGCTGCTGCTGCTGGTAGAAGTTCTCCTCCTCGTCGCAGTAGAAATACGGCT
GCACCGAGTCGTAGTCGAGGTCATAGTTCCTGTTGGTGAAGCTAACGTTGAGGGGCATGGATCCTCTAGT
AGAGTCGGTGTCTTCTATGGAGGTCAAAACAGCGTGGATGGCGTCTCCAGGCGATCTGACGGTTCACTAA
ACGAGCTCTGCTTATATAGACCTCCCACCGTACACGCCTACCGCCCATTTGCGTCAATGGGGCGGAGTTG
TTACGACATTTTGGAAAGTCCCGTTGATTTTGGTGCCAAAACAAACTCCCATTGACGTCAATGGGGTGGA
GACTTGGAAATCCCCGTGAGTCAAACCGCTATCCACGCCCATTGATGTACTGCCAAAACCGCATCACCAT
GGTAATAGCGATGACTAATACGTAGATGTACTGCCAAGTAGGAAAGTCCCATAAGGTCATGTACTGGGCA
TAATGCCAGGCGGGCCATTTACCGTCATTGACGTCAATAGGGGGCGTACTTGGCATATGATACACTTGAT
GTACTGCCAAGTGGGCAGTTTACCGTAAATACTCCACCCATTGACGTCAATGGAAAGTCCCTATTGGCGT
TACTATGGGAACATACGTCATTATTGACGTCAATGGGCGGGGGTCGTTGGGCGGTCAGCCAGGCGGGCCA
TTTACCGTAAGTTATGTAACGCGGAACTCCATATATGGGCTATGAACTAATGACCCCGTAATTGATTACT
ATTAATAACTAATGCATGGCGGTAATACGTCTAGAACCTCGGACCTGCAGCACGTGTTGACAATTAATCA
TCGGCATAGTATATCGGCATAGTATAATACGACTCACTATAGGAGGGCCACCATGGCCAAGTTGACCAGT
GCCGTTCCGGTGCTCACCGCGCGCGACGTCGCCGGAGCGGTCGAGTTCTGGACCGACCGGCTCGGGTTCT
CCCGGGACTTCGTGGAGGACGACTTCGCCGGTGTGGTCCGGGACGACGTGACCCTGTTCATCAGCGCGGT
CCAGGACCAGGTGGTGCCGGACAACACCCTGGCCTGGGTGTGGGTGCGCGGCCTGGACGAGCTGTACGCC
GAGTGGTCGGAGGTCGTGTCCACGAACTTCCGGGACGCCTCCGGGCCGGCCATGACCGAGATCGGCGAGC
AGCCGTGGGGGCGGGAGTTCGCCCTGCGCGACCCGGCCGGCAACTGCGTGCACTTCGTGGCCGAGGAGCA
GGACTGATTCCGGACTAGAGCGGGCCCGGTACTAACCAAACTGGATCTCTGCTGTCCCTGTAATAAACCC
GAAAATTTTGAATTTTTGTAATTTGTTTTTGTAATTCTTTAGTTTGTATGTCTGTTGCTATTATGTCTAC
TATTCTTTCCCCTGCACTGTACCCCCCAATCCCCCCTTTTCTTTTAAAATTGTGGATGAATACTGCCATT
TGTCTGCAGAATTGGCGCACGCAGTGCCGATCCGTTCACTAATCGAATGGATCTGTCTCTGTCTCTCTCT
CCACCTTCTTCTTCTATTCCTTCGGGCCTGTCGGGTCCCCTCGGGGTTGGGAGGTGGGTCTGAAACGATA
ATGGTGAATATCCCTGCCTAACTCTATTCACTATAGAAAGTACAGCAAAAACTATTCTTAAACCTACCAA
GCCTCCTACTATCATTATGAATAATTTTATATACCACAGCCAATTTGTTATGTTAAACCAATTCCACAAA
CTTGCCCATTTATCTAATTCCAATAATTCTTGTTCATTCTTTTCTTGCTGGTTTTGCGATTCTTCAATTA
AGGAGTGTATTAAGCTTGTGTAATTGTTAATTTCTCTGTCCCACTCCATCCAGGTCGTGTGATTCCAAAT
CTGTTCCAGAGATTTATTACTCCAACTAGCATTCCAAGGCACAGCAGTGGTGCAAATGAGTTTTCCAGAG
CAACCCCAAATCCCCAGGAGCTGTTGATCCTTTAGGTATCTTTCCACAGCCAGGATTCTTGCCTGGAGCT
GCTTGATGCCCCAGACTGTGAGTTGCAACAGATGCTGTTGCGCCTCAATAGCCCTCAGCAAATTGTTCTG
CTGCTGCACTATACCAGACAATAATTGTCTGGCCTGTACCGTCAGCGTCATTGACGCTGCGCCCATAGTG
CTTCCTGCTGCTCCCAAGAACCCAAGGAACAAAGCTCCTATTCCCACTGCTCTTTTTTCTCTCTGCACCA
CTCTTCTCTTTGCCTTGGTGGGTGCTACTCCTAATGGTTCAATTTTTACTACTTTATATTTATATAATTC
ACTTCTCCAATTGTCCCTCATATCTCCTCCTCCAGGTCTGAAGATCAGCGGCCGGCCGCTTGCTGTGCGG
TGGTCTTACTTTTGTTTTGCTCTTCCTCTATCTTGTCTAAAGCTTCCTTGGTGTCTTTTATCTCTATCCT
TTGATGCACACAATAGAGGGTTGCTACTGTATTATATAATGATCTAAGTTCTTCTGATCCTGTCTGAAGG
GATGGTTGTAGCTGTCCCAGTATTTGTCTACAGCCTTCTGATGTTTCTAACAGGCCAGGATTAACTGCGA
ATCGTTCTAGCTCCCTGCTTGCCCATACTATATGTTTTAATTTATATTTTTTCTTTCCCCCTGGCCTTAA
CCGAATTTTTTCCCATCGCGATCTAATTCTCCCCCGCTTAATACTGACGCTCTCGCACCCATCTCTCTCC
TTCTAGCCTCCGCTAGTCAAAATTTTTGGCGTACTCACCAGTCGCCGCCCCTCGCCTCTTGCCGTGCGCG
CTTCAGCAAGCCGAGTCCTGCGTCGAGAGAGCTCCTCTGGTTTCCCTTTCGCTTTCAAGTCCCTGTTCGG
GCGCCACTGCTAGAGATTTTCCACACTGACTAAAAGGGTCTGAGGGATCTCTAGTTACCAGAGTCACACA
ACAGACGGGCACACACTACTTGAAGCACTCAAGGCAAGCTTTATTGAGGCTT
